Addgene plasmid #222484: pESC-TYR
Purpose: (Empty Backbone) Co-expression of two genes in yeast with FLAG and MYC tags and TYR1 selection
Depositing lab: Tetsuo Matsuzaki & Kiyofumi Yamada. Depositing organization: Nagoya University School of Medicine. Publication: A novel plasmid-based experimental system in Saccharomyces cerevisiae that enables the introduction of 10 different plasmids into cells. Dong G, Nakai T, Matsuzaki T. FEBS Open Bio. 2024 Oct 10. doi: 10.1002/2211-5463.13893. PubMed 39387713.
Backbone
  Vector backbone: pESC-URA
  Backbone manufacturer: Agilent Technologies
  Backbone size (bp): 7226
  Vector type: Yeast Expression
  Selectable markers: TYR1
  Tag / fusion protein: FLAG (C terminal on backbone); Myc (C terminal on backbone)
Growth in bacteria
  Bacterial resistance: Ampicillin, 100 μg/mL
  Growth temperature: 37°C
  Growth strain: DH5alpha
  Copy number: High Copy
Gene/Insert
  Gene/Insert name: None
  Tag / fusion protein: FLAG (C terminal on backbone); Myc (C terminal on backbone)
Terms and licenses: Academic/Nonprofit Terms; Industry Terms: Not Available to Industry
Depositor comments: Please visit https://doi.org/10.1101/2023.05.01.538886 for bioRxiv preprint.
How to cite: pESC-TYR was a gift from Tetsuo Matsuzaki & Kiyofumi Yamada (Addgene plasmid # 222484 ; http://n2t.net/addgene:222484 ; RRID:Addgene_222484)
