[The description below was written by a language model from this plasmid's Addgene catalogue record and pLannotate feature annotations shown in this document.]
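Description:
pESC-TYR is an empty yeast episomal expression vector derived from the commercial pESC-URA backbone, in which the yeast auxotrophic marker is TYR1 rather than URA3. It is a roughly 7.2 kb E. coli–yeast shuttle plasmid. In bacteria it replicates at high copy from a ColE1/pUC-type origin and is selected with ampicillin through the AmpR β-lactamase gene and its promoter. In Saccharomyces cerevisiae it is maintained by the 2μ origin and selected by complementation of a tyrosine auxotrophy with the TYR1 coding sequence. An f1 phage origin is also present, and the small annotated fragments of bom, rop, lacZα and lacI appear to be backbone remnants rather than functional units.

The expression module is built around the divergent GAL1,10 promoter, which is regulated by Gal4 and drives galactose-inducible transcription in both directions, so two open reading frames can be cloned and co-expressed from one plasmid. One side runs toward a FLAG epitope (annotated as a partial 3xFLAG match) and the ADH1 terminator. The other runs past a T7 promoter toward the CYC1 terminator. The catalogue lists FLAG and Myc as C-terminal tags supplied by the backbone, although the Myc tag was not picked up in the automated feature table. No insert is present.

According to the record, the vector is intended for tagged co-expression of two genes in yeast. It comes from work on a system that expands the set of selectable markers so that as many as ten different plasmids can be introduced into a single yeast cell.
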