Features (pLannotate 1.2.2; 18 found; start..end, strand, type, name):
    137..186     +  misc_feature   bom (fragment): basis of mobility region from pBR322
    193..209     -  terminator     PGK1 terminator (fragment): S. cerevisae PGK1; transcription terminator for 3-phosphoglycerate kinase gene
    282..1637    -  CDS            TYR1: TYR1_YEAST - Experimental evidence at protein level: Swiss-Prot protein existence level 1. From Saccharomyces cerevisiae (strain ATCC 204508 / S288c) (Baker's yeast).
   1892..1944    +  misc_feature   bom (fragment): basis of mobility region from pBR322
   1972..2400    -  rep_origin     f1 ori (sequence partly withheld): f1 bacteriophage origin of replication; arrow indicates direction of (+) strand synthesis
   2404..2473    -  CDS            lacZα (fragment): LacZα fragment of β-galactosidase; lacZ fragment
   2479..2644    -  terminator     ADH1 terminator: S. cerevisiae ADH1; transcription terminator for the S. cerevisiae alcohol dehydrogenase 1 (ADH1) gene
   2648..2770    -  CDS            ADH1 (fragment): ADH1_YEAST - Also known as ADC1. Experimental evidence at protein level: Swiss-Prot protein existence level 1. This isozyme preferentially catalyzes the conversion of primary unbranched alcohols to their corresponding aldehydes. Also shows activity toward secondary alcohols. From Saccharomyces cerevisiae (strain ATCC 204508 / S288c) (Baker's yeast).
   2789..2815    -  CDS            3xFLAG (fragment): three tandem FLAG® epitope tags
   2862..3526    +  promoter       GAL1,10 promoter: GAL1 and GAL10 genes of S. cerevisiae; divergent inducible promoter, regulated by Gal4
   3537..3555    +  promoter       T7 promoter: promoter for bacteriophage T7 RNA polymerase
   3632..3821    +  terminator     CYC1 terminator: S. cerevisiae CYC1; transcription terminator for CYC1
   3824..3881    -  CDS            lacI (fragment): lac repressor; lacI; The lac repressor binds to the lac operator to inhibit transcription in E. coli. This inhibition can be relieved by adding lactose or isopropyl-β-D-thiogalactopyranoside (IPTG).
   4064..4652    -  rep_origin     ori: high-copy-number ColE1/pMB1/pBR322/pUC origin of replication
   4823..5683    -  CDS            AmpR: β-lactamase; bla; confers resistance to ampicillin, carbenicillin, and related antibiotics
   5684..5788    -  promoter       AmpR promoter: bla
   5815..7157    -  rep_origin     2μ ori: yeast 2μ plasmid origin of replication
   7225..35      +  CDS            rop (fragment) (across the origin): Rop protein, which maintains plasmids at low copy number; rop
>Addgene plasmid #222484 | pESC-TYR | addgene full sequence | sequence record 445554 | Addgene NGS Result
TCGCGCGTTTCGGTGATGACGGTGAAAACCTCTGACACATGCAGCTCCCGGAGACGGTCACAGCTTGTCT
GTAAGCGGATGCCGGGAGCAGACAAGCCCGTCAGGGCGCGTCAGCGGGTGTTGGCGGGTGTCGGGGCTGG
CTTAACTATGCGGCATCAGAGCAGATTGTACTGAGAGTGCACCATACCAGCTTTTCAATTCAATTCAATT
CAGTTATATAAATATACTCCTTTTCACAAAAGAAGGCCTAATATTATAGGAAATCAGCATTAAAAACATT
ATGTATTTCTTTTTTCAGCGGCCGAACGGTCACTAGAATGACTCAGAATGGTTTTTATCATCTCGTTGCC
AATGAGATTAGCCTCTGGAAGCATTGGCTCAAAGAACTTTTGAACACTCTGAAATTGCTTTTTGTATATA
TCAAAATTGGCAAAAGAAACAACCGAACTCCATTCTCTAGCCGAAATAACAAATTCTAAATCATCTTTTA
TGAATGATTTATCATGGATAGCTGCATCAATTGTCTGTTCTAATAAGCCAGGTTTTAAAAAAAGATATTC
GGACACACCCAGGAATATTCTGAATAATGGCGTCGAACAAATCATATGATCATATGGATCAATACCAAGT
TGAAACCACGAATCAACAATCGCCAACAATGATAAATGTGAGTTCGGCACTGGCTTGCAATTGTTGCTGT
TACCAATGCTGCTTTTTGATAGCGAATATTTCTCTAAAATCGTGTCATCCAATAGTAAGAGACCAGTATG
CTTTCCAAATACAAATTGCTTAGCTTTTAATAGTCTATCAGTAAGTTCTTGTTCTTTGTTATCTATCATT
AAACTAAATAGTTCTGTTGCACTGGTTGCATATTGAAGAATTTGCTGATGTGCACTTGGGTTTGTTATGG
CTAATCCTGCGTAAACATGCCACTTGTTCGAATAGATTCTTAGTGATATATTAACTTTCACATTTTCTAG
GCCACCGTACCATTTGTTTACACCCAGAGTCCAAGGATAAATCTTTATCTTTGCCCACGCAGATCCCATA
CTTAAGAAAGCAGCATGTGTCACAGCTTGTGTATCAGCGGTAATCTTGTCATGCTCTTCATATGTCAAAT
AAACTTGCTTACTTTTCAAACATGCCATAACAGAATTAACGAACTCAAAAGATTCTGGGTACTGTGATCT
GTGATTGATAATAACAAGTGGTTGGCCTTCAGTATTAACTTTAGGCCCATGAAGGGAATGCACGGTAATG
ATGTCGCAGTCCTTGGGTAAATACTTTTCGAAAGCCTCGATTTCCGGCAGCTTACAACTCGTTTGACCCC
CAACAATTGTTCCAACCTTAGAAGATGGTCCATACGTTGCGACGATCTTACTAATATTGGATGCTTCAAC
ACTATAGATAATATAGTCGCTTTGCCTGGATACCAAATGACCATTTTTCACCAGTTCGAATTTAGCTGAG
GCATATTTTTCTTTCAGTTCATCATAATATTCTTCCCTATCACAACATATAACACCCCATCCAGCATCTG
TAAATTTATTAGCGTATAATAGGCCCATATCACCCAGACCAATTATACCAATGACTTTTGTGGCTTTCCA
TTGCTCAATCTTATCCTCTGATACCATGTTTATCAAGTGGATATGCTGTCCTCTTTCCTTCAAGTGCTAC
GGTATTCTTGTAATTCTAAAAACTTTTCTTGGTTTGAATAATTCCAGTATCACTTTCTTCAAAGCCTATT
TTCATATAAGGCCTCAAAAAAAAAAAAAAAAAAATGACACATAGCTGAAGTGATAAACTTACTACACTGG
TATAACGCTTATTAGAGGAAATCTAATAATAAACTGTTAGCTATAAATAGTATACAATAACAATGAGCGC
TATATGCGGTGTGAAATACCGCACAGATGCGTAAGGAGAAAATACCGCATCAGGAAATTGTAAGCGTTAA
TATTTTGTTAAAATTCGCGTTAAATTTTTGTTAAATCAGCTCATTTTTTAACCAATAGGCCGAAATCGGC
AAAATCCCTTATAAATCAAAAGAATAGACCGAGATAGGGT
[37 nt withheld, positions 2071-2107]
AAAGAACGTGGACTCCAACGTCAAAGG
[49 nt withheld, positions 2135-2183]
T
[91 nt withheld, positions 2185-2275]
G
[124 nt withheld, positions 2277-2400]
CCATTCGCCATTCAGGCTGCGCAACTGTTGGGAAGGGCGATCGGTGCGGGCCTCTTCGCTATTACGCCAG
CTGAATTGGAGCGACCTCATGCTATACCTGAGAAAGCAACCTGACCTACAGGAAAGAGTTACTCAAGAAT
AAGAATTTTCGTTTTAAAACCTAAGAGTCACTTTAAAATTTGTATACACTTATTTTTTTTATAACTTATT
TAATAATAAAAATCATAAATCATAAGAAATTCGCTTATTTAGAAGTGTCAACAACGTATCTACCAACGAT
TTGACCCTTTTCCATCTTTTCGTAAATTTCTGGCAAGGTAGACAAGCCGACAACCTTGATTGGAGACTTG
ACCAAACCTCTGGCGAAGAATTGTTAATTAAGAGCTCAGATCTTATCGTCGTCATCCTTGTAATCCATCG
ATACTAGTGCGGCCGCCCTTTAGTGAGGGTTGAATTCGAATTTTCAAAAATTCTTACTTTTTTTTTGGAT
GGACGCAAAGAAGTTTAATAATCATATTACATGGCATTACCACCATATACATATCCATATACATATCCAT
ATCTAATCTTACTTATATGTTGTGGAAATGTAAAGAGCCCCATTATCTTAGCCTAAAAAAACCTTCTCTT
TGGAACTTTCAGTAATACGCTTAACTGCTCATTGCTATATTGAAGTACGGATTAGAAGCCGCCGAGCGGG
TGACAGCCCTCCGAAGGAAGACTCTCCTCCGTGCGTCCTCGTCTTCACCGGTCGCGTTCCTGAAACGCAG
ATGTGCCTCGCGCCGCACTGCTCCGAACAATAAAGATTCTACAATACTAGCTTTTATGGTTATGAAGAGG
AAAAATTGGCAGTAACCTGGCCCCACAAACCTTCAAATGAACGAATCAAATTAACAACCATAGGATGATA
ATGCGATTAGTTTTTTAGCCTTATTTCTGGGGTAATTAATCAGCGAAGCGATGATTTTTGATCTATTAAC
AGATATATAAATGCAAAAACTGCATAACCACTTTAACTAATACTTTCAACATTTTCGGTTTGTATTACTT
CTTATTCAAATGTAATAAAAGTATCAACAAAAAATTGTTAATATACCTCTATACTTTAACGTCAAGGAGA
AAAAACCCCGGATCCGTAATACGACTCACTATAGGGCCCGGGCGTCGACATGGAACAGAAGTTGATTTCC
GAAGAAGACCTCGAGTAAGCTTGGTACCGCGGCTAGCTAAGATCCGCTCTAACCGAAAAGGAAGGAGTTA
GACAACCTGAAGTCTAGGTCCCTATTTATTTTTTTATAGTTATGTTAGTATTAAGAACGTTATTTATATT
TCAAATTTTTCTTTTTTTTCTGTACAGACGCGTGTACGCATGTAACATTATACTGAAAACCTTGCTTGAG
AAGGTTTTGGGACGCTCGAAGATCCAGCTGCATTAATGAATCGGCCAACGCGCGGGGAGAGGCGGTTTGC
GTATTGGGCGCTCTTCCGCTTCCTCGCTCACTGACTCGCTGCGCTCGGTCGTTCGGCTGCGGCGAGCGGT
ATCAGCTCACTCAAAGGCGGTAATACGGTTATCCACAGAATCAGGGGATAACGCAGGAAAGAACATGTGA
GCAAAAGGCCAGCAAAAGGCCAGGAACCGTAAAAAGGCCGCGTTGCTGGCGTTTTTCCATAGGCTCCGCC
CCCCTGACGAGCATCACAAAAATCGACGCTCAAGTCAGAGGTGGCGAAACCCGACAGGACTATAAAGATA
CCAGGCGTTTCCCCCTGGAAGCTCCCTCGTGCGCTCTCCTGTTCCGACCCTGCCGCTTACCGGATACCTG
TCCGCCTTTCTCCCTTCGGGAAGCGTGGCGCTTTCTCATAGCTCACGCTGTAGGTATCTCAGTTCGGTGT
AGGTCGTTCGCTCCAAGCTGGGCTGTGTGCACGAACCCCCCGTTCAGCCCGACCGCTGCGCCTTATCCGG
TAACTATCGTCTTGAGTCCAACCCGGTAAGACACGACTTATCGCCACTGGCAGCAGCCACTGGTAACAGG
ATTAGCAGAGCGAGGTATGTAGGCGGTGCTACAGAGTTCTTGAAGTGGTGGCCTAACTACGGCTACACTA
GAAGAACAGTATTTGGTATCTGCGCTCTGCTGAAGCCAGTTACCTTCGGAAAAAGAGTTGGTAGCTCTTG
ATCCGGCAAACAAACCACCGCTGGTAGCGGTGGTTTTTTTGTTTGCAAGCAGCAGATTACGCGCAGAAAA
AAAGGATCTCAAGAAGATCCTTTGATCTTTTCTACGGGGTCTGACGCTCAGTGGAACGAAAACTCACGTT
AAGGGATTTTGGTCATGAGATTATCAAAAAGGATCTTCACCTAGATCCTTTTAAATTAAAAATGAAGTTT
TAAATCAATCTAAAGTATATATGAGTAAACTTGGTCTGACAGTTACCAATGCTTAATCAGTGAGGCACCT
ATCTCAGCGATCTGTCTATTTCGTTCATCCATAGTTGCCTGACTCCCCGTCGTGTAGATAACTACGATAC
GGGAGGGCTTACCATCTGGCCCCAGTGCTGCAATGATACCGCGAGACCCACGCTCACCGGCTCCAGATTT
ATCAGCAATAAACCAGCCAGCCGGAAGGGCCGAGCGCAGAAGTGGTCCTGCAACTTTATCCGCCTCCATC
CAGTCTATTAATTGTTGCCGGGAAGCTAGAGTAAGTAGTTCGCCAGTTAATAGTTTGCGCAACGTTGTTG
CCATTGCTACAGGCATCGTGGTGTCACGCTCGTCGTTTGGTATGGCTTCATTCAGCTCCGGTTCCCAACG
ATCAAGGCGAGTTACATGATCCCCCATGTTGTGCAAAAAAGCGGTTAGCTCCTTCGGTCCTCCGATCGTT
GTCAGAAGTAAGTTGGCCGCAGTGTTATCACTCATGGTTATGGCAGCACTGCATAATTCTCTTACTGTCA
TGCCATCCGTAAGATGCTTTTCTGTGACTGGTGAGTACTCAACCAAGTCATTCTGAGAATAGTGTATGCG
GCGACCGAGTTGCTCTTGCCCGGCGTCAATACGGGATAATACCGCGCCACATAGCAGAACTTTAAAAGTG
CTCATCATTGGAAAACGTTCTTCGGGGCGAAAACTCTCAAGGATCTTACCGCTGTTGAGATCCAGTTCGA
TGTAACCCACTCGTGCACCCAACTGATCTTCAGCATCTTTTACTTTCACCAGCGTTTCTGGGTGAGCAAA
AACAGGAAGGCAAAATGCCGCAAAAAAGGGAATAAGGGCGACACGGAAATGTTGAATACTCATACTCTTC
CTTTTTCAATATTATTGAAGCATTTATCAGGGTTATTGTCTCATGAGCGGATACATATTTGAATGTATTT
AGAAAAATAAACAAATAGGGGTTCCGCGCACATTTCCCCGAAAAGTGCCACCTGAACGAAGCATCTGTGC
TTCATTTTGTAGAACAAAAATGCAACGCGAGAGCGCTAATTTTTCAAACAAAGAATCTGAGCTGCATTTT
TACAGAACAGAAATGCAACGCGAAAGCGCTATTTTACCAACGAAGAATCTGTGCTTCATTTTTGTAAAAC
AAAAATGCAACGCGAGAGCGCTAATTTTTCAAACAAAGAATCTGAGCTGCATTTTTACAGAACAGAAATG
CAACGCGAGAGCGCTATTTTACCAACAAAGAATCTATACTTCTTTTTTGTTCTACAAAAATGCATCCCGA
GAGCGCTATTTTTCTAACAAAGCATCTTAGATTACTTTTTTTCTCCTTTGTGCGCTCTATAATGCAGTCT
CTTGATAACTTTTTGCACTGTAGGTCCGTTAAGGTTAGAAGAAGGCTACTTTGGTGTCTATTTTCTCTTC
CATAAAAAAAGCCTGACTCCACTTCCCGCGTTTACTGATTACTAGCGAAGCTGCGGGTGCATTTTTTCAA
GATAAAGGCATCCCCGATTATATTCTATACCGATGTGGATTGCGCATACTTTGTGAACAGAAAGTGATAG
CGTTGATGATTCTTCATTGGTCAGAAAATTATGAACGGTTTCTTCTATTTTGTCTCTATATACTACGTAT
AGGAAATGTTTACATTTTCGTATTGTTTTCGATTCACTCTATGAATAGTTCTTACTACAATTTTTTTGTC
TAAAGAGTAATACTAGAGATAAACATAAAAAATGTAGAGGTCGAGTTTAGATGCAAGTTCAAGGAGCGAA
AGGTGGATGGGTAGGTTATATAGGGATATAGCACAGAGATATATAGCAAAGAGATACTTTTGAGCAATGT
TTGTGGAAGCGGTATTCGCAATATTTTAGTAGCTCGTTACAGTCCGGTGCGTTTTTGGTTTTTTGAAAGT
GCGTCTTCAGAGCGCTTTTGGTTTTCAAAAGCGCTCTGAAGTTCCTATACTTTCTAGAGAATAGGAACTT
CGGAATAGGAACTTCAAAGCGTTTCCGAAAACGAGCGCTTCCGAAAATGCAACGCGAGCTGCGCACATAC
AGCTCACTGTTCACGTCGCACCTATATCTGCGTGTTGCCTGTATATATATATACATGAGAAGAACGGCAT
AGTGCGTGTTTATGCTTAAATGCGTACTTATATGCGTCTATTTATGTAGGATGAAAGGTAGTCTAGTACC
TCCTGTGATATTATCCCATTCCATGCGGGGTATCGTATGCTTCCTTCAGCACTACCCTTTAGCTGTTCTA
TATGCTGCCACTCCTCAATTGGATTAGTCTCATCCTTCAATGCTATCATTTCCTTTGATATTGGATCATA
CTAAGAAACCATTATTATCATGACATTAACCTATAAAAATAGGCGTATCACGAGGCCCTTTCGTC
