>Addgene plasmid #222484 | pESC-TYR | depositor partial sequence | sequence record 435765 | TYR1
ATGGTATCAGAGGATAAGATTGAGCAATGGAAAGCCACAAAAGTCATTGGTATAATTGGTCTGGGTGATA
TGGGCCTATTATACGCTAATAAATTTACAGATGCTGGATGGGGTGTTATATGTTGTGATAGGGAAGAATA
TTATGATGAACTGAAAGAAAAATATGCCTCAGCTAAATTCGAACTGGTGAAAAATGGTCATTTGGTATCC
AGGCAAAGCGACTATATTATCTATAGTGTTGAAGCATCCAATATTAGTAAGATCGTCGCAACGTATGGAC
CATCTTCTAAGGTTGGAACAATTGTTGGGGGTCAAACGAGTTGTAAGCTGCCGGAAATCGAGGCTTTCGA
AAAGTATTTACCCAAGGACTGCGACATCATTACCGTGCATTCCCTTCATGGGCCTAAAGTTAATACTGAA
GGCCAACCACTTGTTATTATCAATCACAGATCACAGTACCCAGAATCTTTTGAGTTCGTTAATTCTGTTA
TGGCATGTTTGAAAAGTAAGCAAGTTTATTTGACATATGAAGAGCATGACAAGATTACCGCTGATACACA
AGCTGTGACACATGCTGCTTTCTTAAGTATGGGATCTGCGTGGGCAAAGATAAAGATTTATCCTTGGACT
CTGGGTGTAAACAAATGGTACGGTGGCCTAGAAAATGTGAAAGTTAATATATCACTAAGAATCTATTCGA
ACAAGTGGCATGTTTACGCAGGATTAGCCATAACAAACCCAAGTGCACATCAGCAAATTCTTCAATATGC
AACCAGTGCAACAGAACTATTTAGTTTAATGATAGATAACAAAGAACAAGAACTTACTGATAGACTATTA
AAAGCTAAGCAATTTGTATTTGGAAAGCATACTGGTCTCTTACTATTGGATGACACGATTTTAGAGAAAT
ATTCGCTATCAAAAAGCAGCATTGGTAACAGCAACAATTGCAAGCCAGTGCCGAACTCACATTTATCATT
GTTGGCGATTGTTGATTCGTGGTTTCAACTTGGTATTGATCCATATGATCATATGATTTGTTCGACGCCA
TTATTCAGAATATTCCTGGGTGTGTCCGAATATCTTTTTTTAAAACCTGGCTTATTAGAACAGACAATTG
ATGCAGCTATCCATGATAAATCATTCATAAAAGATGATTTAGAATTTGTTATTTCGGCTAGAGAATGGAG
TTCGGTTGTTTCTTTTGCCAATTTTGATATATACAAAAAGCAATTTCAGAGTGTTCAAAAGTTCTTTGAG
CCAATGCTTCCAGAGGCTAATCTCATTGGCAACGAGATGATAAAAACCATTCTGAGTCATTCTAGTGACC
GTTCGGCCGCTGAAAAAAGAAATACATAA
